>Addgene plasmid #149178 | pGBW-m4046710 | addgene full sequence | sequence record 296389 | Addgene NGS Result
GCGGCCGCCCCACACACCATAGCTTCAAAATGTTTCTACTCCTTTTTTACTCTTCCAGATTTTCTCGGAC
TCCGCGCATCGCCGTACCACTTCAAAACACCCAAGCACAGCATACTAAATTTCCCCTCTTTCTTCCTCTA
GGGTGTCGTTAATTACCCGTACTAAAGGTTTGGAAAAGAAAAAAGAGACCGCCTCGTTTCTTTTTCTTCG
TCGAAAAAGGCAATAAAAATTTTTATCACGTTTCTTTTTCTTGAAAATTTTTTTTTTTGATTTTTTTCTC
TTTCGATGACCTCCCATTGATATTTAAGTTAATAAACGGTCTTCAATTTCTCAAGTTTCAGTTTCATTTT
TCTTGTTCTATTACAACTTTTTTTACTTCTTGCTCATTAGAAAGAAAGCATAGCAATCTAATCTAAGTTT
TAATTACAAAATGTACTCATTCGTTTCGGAAGAGACAGGTACGTTAATAGTTAATAGCGTACTTCTTTTT
CTTGCTTTCGTGGTATTCTTGCTAGTTACACTAGCCATCCTTACTGCGCTTCGATTGTGTGCGTACTGCT
GCAATATTGTTAACGTGAGTCTTGTAAAACCTTCTTTTTACGTTTACTCTCGTGTTAAAAATCTGAATTC
TTCTAGAGTTCCTGATCTTCTGGTCTAAACAGGCCCCTTTTCCTTTGTCGATATCATGTAATTAGTTATG
TCACGCTTACATTCACGCCCTCCTCCCACATCCGCTCTAACCGAAAAGGAAGGAGTTAGACAACCTGAAG
TCTAGGTCCCTATTTATTTTTTTTAATAGTTATGTTAGTATTAAGAACGTTATTTATATTTCAAATTTTT
CTTTTTTTTCTGTACAAAGCGGCCGCCGAACCACTAGTGCACTGCAGTACACGGTTTCCTTGAAATTTTT
TTGATTCGGTAATCTCCGAACAGAAGGAAGAACGAAGGAAGGAGCACAGACTTAGATTGGTATATATACG
CATATGTAGTGTTGAAGAAACATGAAATTGCCCAGTATTCTTAACCCAACTGCACAGAACAAAAACGTGC
AGGAAACGAAGATAAATCATGTCGAAAGCTACATATAAGGAACGTGCTGCTACTCATCCTAGTCCTGTTG
CTGCCAAGCTATTTAATATCATGCACGAAAAGCAAACAAACTTGTGTGCTTCATTGGATGTTCGTACCAC
CAAGGAATTACTGGAGTTAGTTGAAGCATTAGGTCCCAAAATTTGTTTACTAAAAACACATGTGGATATC
TTGACTGATTTTTCCATGGAGGGCACAGTTAAGCCGCTAAAGGCATTATCCGCCAAGTACAATTTTTTAC
TCTTCGAGGACAGAAAATTTGCTGACATTGGTAATACAGTCAAATTGCAGTACTCTGCGGGTGTATACAG
AATAGCAGAATGGGCAGACATTACGAATGCACACGGTGTGGTGGGCCCAGGTATTGTTAGCGGTTTGAAG
CAGGCGGCAGAAGAAGTAACAAAGGAACCTAGAGGCCTTTTGATGTTAGCAGAATTGTCATGCAAGGGCT
CCCTATCTACTGGAGAATATACTAAGGGTACTGTTGACATTGCGAAGAGCGACAAAGATTTTGTTATCGG
CTTTATTGCTCAAAGAGACATGGGTGGAAGAGATGAAGGTTACGATTGGTTGATTATGACACCCGGTGTG
GGTTTAGATGACAAGGGAGATGCATTGGGTCAACAGTATAGAACCGTGGATGATGTGGTTTCTACAGGAT
CTGACATTATTATTGTTGGAAGAGGACTATTTGCAAAGGGAAGGGATGCTAAGGTAGAGGGTGAACGTTA
CAGAAAAGCAGGCTGGGAAGCATATTTGAGAAGATGCGGCCAGCAAAACTAAAAAACTGTATTATAAGTA
AATGCATGTATACTAAACTCACAAATTAGAGCTTCAATTTAATTATATCAGTTATTACCCGAGTAACGAA
GCATCTGTGCTTCATTTTGTAGAACAAAAATGCAACGCGAGAGCGCTAATTTTTCAAACAAAGAATCTGA
GCTGCATTTTTACAGAACAGAAATGCAACGCGAAAGCGCTATTTTACCAACGAAGAATCTGTGCTTCATT
TTTGTAAAACAAAAATGCAACGCGAGAGCGCTAATTTTTCAAACAAAGAATCTGAGCTGCATTTTTACAG
AACAGAAATGCAACGCGAGAGCGCTATTTTACCAACAAAGAATCTATACTTCTTTTTTGTTCTACAAAAA
TGCATCCCGAGAGCGCTATTTTTCTAACAAAGCATCTTAGATTACTTTTTTTCTCCTTTGTGCGCTCTAT
AATGCAGTCTCTTGATAACTTTTTGCACTGTAGGTCCGTTAAGGTTAGAAGAAGGCTACTTTGGTGTCTA
TTTTCTCTTCCATAAAAAAAGCCTGACTCCACTTCCCGCGTTTACTGATTACTAGCGAAGCTGCGGGTGC
ATTTTTTCAAGATAAAGGCATCCCCGATTATATTCTATACCGATGTGGATTGCGCATACTTTGTGAACAG
AAAGTGATAGCGTTGATGATTCTTCATTGGTCAGAAAATTATGAACGGTTTCTTCTATTTTGTCTCTATA
TACTACGTATAGGAAATGTTTACATTTTCGTATTGTTTTCGATTCACTCTATGAATAGTTCTTACTACAA
TTTTTTTGTCTAAAGAGTAATACTAGAGATAAACATAAAAAATGTAGAGGTCGAGTTTAGATGCAAGTTC
AAGGAGCGAAAGGTGGATGGGTAGGTTATATAGGGATATAGCACAGAGATATATAGCAAAGAGATACTTT
TGAGCAATGTTTGTGGAAGCGGTATTCGCAATATTTTAGTAGCTCGTTACAGTCCGGTGCGTTTTTGGTT
TTTTGAAAGTGCGTCATCAGAGCGCTTTTGGTTTTCAAAAGCGCTCTGAAGTTCCTATACTTTCTAGCTA
GAGAATAGGAACTTCCCGAGCGGCCGCGTGTTACAAGCTTGACTCCAGCGTAACTGGACTGCAATCAACT
CACTGGCTCACCTTCACGGGTGGGCCTTTCTTCGGTAGAAAATCAAAGGATCTTCTTGAGATCCTTTTTT
TCTGCGCGTAATCTGCTGCTTGCAAACAAAAAAACCACCGCTACCAGCGGTGGTTTGTTTGCCGGATCAA
GAGCTACCAACTCTTTTTCCGAGGTAACTGGCTTCAGCAGAGCGCAGATACCAAATACTGTTCTTCTAGT
GTAGCCGTAGTTAGGCCACCACTTCAAGAACTCTGTAGCACCGCCTACATACCTCGCTCTGCTAATCCTG
TTACCAGTGGCTGCTGCCAGTGGCGATAAGTCGTGTCTTACCGGGTTGGACTCAAGACGATAGTTACCGG
ATAAGGCGCAGCGGTCGGGCTGAACGGGGGGTTCGTGCACACAGCCCAGCTTGGAGCGAACGACCTACAC
CGAACTGAGATACCTACAGCGTGAGCTATGAGAAAGCGCCACGCTTCCCGAAGGGAGAAAGGCGGACAGG
TATCCGGTAAGCGGCAGGGTCGGAACAGGAGAGCGCACGAGGGAGCTTCCAGGGGTAAACGCCTGGTATC
TTTATAGTCCTGTCGGGTTTCGCCACCTCTGACTTGAGCATCGATTTTTGTGATGCTCGTCAGGGGGGCG
GAGCCTATGGAAAAACGCCAGCAACGCAGAAAGGCCCACCCGAAGGTGAGCCAGGTGATTACATTTGGGC
CCTCATCAGAGGTTTTCACCGTCATCACCGAAACGCGCGAGGCAGCTGCGGTAAAGCTCATCAGCGTGGT
CGTGAAGCGATTCACAGATGTCTGCCTGTTCATCCGCGTCCAGCTCGTTGAGTTTCTCCAGAAGCGTTAA
TGTCTGGCTTCTGATAAAGCGGGCCATGTTAAGGGCGGTTTTTTCCTGTTTGGTCACTTACCAATGCTTA
ATCAGTGAGGCACCTATCTCAGCGATCTGTCTATTTCGTTCATCCATAGTTGCCTGACTCCCCGTCGTGT
AGATAACTACGATGCGGGAGGGCTTACCATCTGGCCCCAGTGCTGCAATGATACCGCGAGACCCACGCTC
ACCGGCTCCAGATTTATCAGCAATAAACCAGCCAGCCGGGAGGGCCGAGCGCAGAAGTGATCCTGCAACT
TTATCCGCCTCCATCCAGTCTATTAATTGTTGCCGGGAAGCTAGAGTAAGTAGTTCGCCAGTTAATAGTT
TGCGCAACGTTGTTGCCATTGCTACAGGCATCGTGGTGTCACGCTCGTCGTTTGGTATGGCTTCATTCAG
CTCCGGTTCCCAACGATCAAGGCGAGTTACATGATCCCCCATGTTGTGCAAAAAAGCGGTTAGCTCCTTC
GGTCCTCCGATCGTTGCCAGAAGTAAGTTGGCCGCAGTGTTATCACTCATGGTTATGGCAGCACTGCATA
ATTCTCTTACTGTCATGCCATCCGTGAGATGCTTTTCTGTGACTGGTGAGTACTCAACCAAGTCATTCTG
AGAATAGTGTATGCGGCGACCGAGTTGCTCTTGCCCGGCGTCAATACGGGATAATACCGCGCCACATAGC
AGAACTTTAAAAGTGCTCATCATTGGAAAACGTTCTTCGGGGCGTAAACTCTCAAGGATCTTACCGCTGT
TGAGATCCAGTTCGATGTAACCCACTCGTGCACCCAACTGATCTTCAGCATCTTTTACTTTCACCAGCGT
TTCTGGGTGAGCAAAAACAGGAAGGCAAAATGCCGCAAAAAAGGGAATAAGGGCGACACGGAAATGTTGA
ATACTCATTTTAGCTTCCTTAGCTCCTGAAAATCTCGATAACTCAAAAAATACGCCCGGTAGTGATCTTA
TTTCATTATGGTGAAAGTTGGAACCTCTTACGTGCCGATCAAGTCAAAAGCCTCCGGTCGGAGGCTTTTG
ACTTTCTGCTATGGAGGTCAGGTATGATTTAAATGGTCAGTTAGA
Features (pLannotate 1.2.2; 13 found; start..end, strand, type, name):
     10..417     +  promoter       TEF1 promoter: S. cerevisiae TEF1; promoter for EF-1α
    431..655     +  CDS            E: VEMP_SARS2 - Experimental evidence at protein level: Swiss-Prot protein existence level 1. Plays a central role in virus morphogenesis and assembly. Acts as a viroporin and self-assembles in host membranes forming pentameric protein-lipid pores that allow ion transport. Also plays a role in the induction of apoptosis (By similarity). Regulates the localization of S protein at cis-Golgi, the place of virus budding (PubMed:33229438). May act by slowing down the cell secretory pathway (PubMed:33229438). May interfere with tight-junction stability by interacting with host MPP5. This would result i
    684..856     +  terminator     CYC1 terminator (fragment): S. cerevisiae CYC1; transcription terminator for CYC1
    892..1068    +  promoter       URA3 promoter (fragment): S. cerevisiae URA3
   1069..1872    +  CDS            URA3: orotidine-5'-phosphate decarboxylase, required for uracil biosynthesis; S. cerevisiae URA3; yeast auxotrophic marker, counterselectable with 5-fluoroorotic acid (5-FOA)
   1955..2937    -  rep_origin     2μ ori: yeast 2μ plasmid origin of replication
   3015..3044    +  terminator     T3Te terminator: phage T3 early transcription terminator
   3066..3653    +  rep_origin     ori: high-copy-number ColE1/pMB1/pBR322/pUC origin of replication
   3665..3692    -  terminator     T7Te terminator: phage T7 early transcription terminator
   3716..3907    -  CDS            rop: Rop protein, which maintains plasmids at low copy number; rop
   3908..4768    -  CDS            AmpR: β-lactamase; bla; confers resistance to ampicillin, carbenicillin, and related antibiotics
   4769..4871    -  promoter       cat promoter: promoter of the E. coli cat gene encoding chloramphenicol acetyltransferase
   4872..4903    -  terminator     tonB terminator: bidirectional E. coli tonB-P14 transcription terminator
