[The description below was written by a language model from this plasmid's Addgene catalogue record and pLannotate feature annotations shown in this document.]
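Description:
pGBW-m4046710 is an episomal yeast–E. coli shuttle plasmid built for expressing the SARS-CoV-2 envelope (E) protein in Saccharomyces cerevisiae. In yeast it replicates from the 2μ origin, which supports multicopy maintenance, and is selected through the URA3 auxotrophic marker (orotidine-5'-phosphate decarboxylase under its own promoter fragment), which complements uracil auxotrophy and can be counterselected with 5-fluoroorotic acid. In bacteria it is propagated from a ColE1/pUC-type origin and selected with ampicillin via β-lactamase. In the annotation, the β-lactamase gene is driven by a cat promoter. The catalogue lists the plasmid as high copy, although the annotation also detects a short rop coding segment adjacent to AmpR. Phage T3Te and T7Te terminators flank the bacterial origin, and a tonB terminator lies upstream of the resistance cassette. These probably insulate the modules from transcriptional read-through.

The payload is a simple expression cassette: the constitutive S. cerevisiae TEF1 promoter drives the wild-type E open reading frame, followed by a CYC1 terminator fragment. The insert was made by gene synthesis, based on the NCBI reference protein for E. The listing of budding yeast alongside the virus as species may reflect host-oriented design, but the record does not say whether the sequence was codon-optimised. No epitope tags or reporter fusions are annotated. E is a small viroporin that forms pentameric ion-conducting pores in host membranes and contributes to virion assembly, so the plasmid is suited to producing or functionally studying this protein in yeast. The depositor cautions that the sequencing used for quality control may not cover the entire plasmid.
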