Addgene plasmid #149178: pGBW-m4046710
Purpose: Yeast Expression plasmid for SARS-CoV-2 E (envelope)
Depositing lab: Ginkgo Bioworks & Benjie Chen. Depositing organization: Ginkgo Bioworks.
Backbone
  Vector backbone: AmpR; 2u URA3
  Backbone size w/o insert (bp): 4078
  Vector type: Yeast Expression
  Selectable markers: URA3
Growth in bacteria
  Bacterial resistance: Ampicillin, 100 μg/mL
  Growth temperature: 37°C
  Growth strain: DH5alpha
  Copy number: High Copy
Gene/Insert
  Gene/Insert name: SARS-CoV-2 E (envelope) (alt names: envelope protein; E protein)
  Species: S. cerevisiae (budding yeast); Severe acute respiratory syndrome coronavirus 2
  Insert size (bp): 221
  Mutation: wt
  Entrez Gene: E (a.k.a. GU280_gp04)
  Promoter: pTEF1
  Cloning method: Unknown
Resource information
  A portion of this plasmid was derived from a plasmid made by: GinkgoBioworks
Depositor comments: NCBI Reference Sequence: YP_009724392.1. Created by gene synthesis with Not1 site. NGS used for QC was performed by Ginkgo and may not fully cover the entire plasmid.
How to cite: pGBW-m4046710 was a gift from Ginkgo Bioworks & Benjie Chen (Addgene plasmid # 149178 ; http://n2t.net/addgene:149178 ; RRID:Addgene_149178)
